Addgene plasmid #55391: mCerulean-TFR-20
Purpose: Localization: Transferin Receptor, Excitation: 433, Emission: 475
Depositing lab: Michael Davidson. Depositing organization: Florida State University, Tallahassee.
Backbone
  Vector backbone: mCerulean
  Backbone size w/o insert (bp): 4750
  Vector type: Mammalian Expression
  Selectable markers: Neomycin (select with G418)
Growth in bacteria
  Bacterial resistance: Kanamycin, 50 μg/mL
  Growth temperature: 37°C
  Growth strain: DH5alpha
  Copy number: High Copy
Gene/Insert
  Gene/Insert name: TFR
  Species: H. sapiens (human)
  GenBank ID: CAA25527.1
  Entrez Gene: TFRC (a.k.a. CD71, IMD46, T9, TFR, TFR1, TR, TRFR, p90)
  Promoter: CMV
  Tag / fusion protein: mCerulean (C terminal on backbone)
  Cloning method: Unknown
  Sequencing primers: 5′ CMV-F; 3′ SV40pA-R
Terms and licenses: Academic/Nonprofit Terms; Industry Terms: Not Available to Industry
Depositor comments: . Excitation = 433; Emission = 475
How to cite: mCerulean-TFR-20 was a gift from Michael Davidson (Addgene plasmid # 55391 ; http://n2t.net/addgene:55391 ; RRID:Addgene_55391)
