[The description below was written by a language model from this plasmid's Addgene catalogue record.]
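Description:
mCerulean-TFR-20 is a mammalian expression plasmid that produces the human transferrin receptor (TFRC, also known as CD71 or TFR1) fused to the cyan fluorescent protein mCerulean. It is built on an mCerulean backbone of about 4.75 kb excluding the insert. The plasmid is maintained at high copy in E. coli under kanamycin selection. It also carries a neomycin resistance marker, so transfected mammalian cells can be selected with G418, for example to derive stable lines. No feature table accompanies the record, so the origin of replication and the elements driving the resistance cassette are not stated. The cloning method is also unrecorded.

Expression of the fusion is driven by the CMV promoter, a strong constitutive promoter in most mammalian cell types. The listed 3′ sequencing primer implies an SV40 polyadenylation signal downstream of the coding region. The record places mCerulean at the C terminus of the receptor, supplied by the backbone. The "20" in the name probably refers to the length of the linker between the two proteins, but the record does not say so.

The stated purpose is localization. The transferrin receptor is a membrane protein that cycles between the cell surface and endosomes, so the fusion serves as a fluorescent marker for the receptor and the compartments it passes through in imaging experiments. mCerulean is recorded with an excitation peak of 433 nm and an emission peak of 475 nm. This places it in the cyan channel, where it can be combined with spectrally distinct yellow or red fluorescent markers in multicolour imaging.
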