>Addgene plasmid #55391 | mCerulean-TFR-20 | depositor partial sequence | sequence record 85795 | insert sequence
ACGTCAGATCCGCTAGCGCTACCGGACTCAGATCTCGAGCGCCACCATGATGGATCAAGCTAGATCAGCA
TTCTCTAACTTGTTTGGTGGAGAACCATTGTCATATACCCGGTTCAGCCTGGCTCGGCAAGTAGATGGCG
ATAACAGTCATGTGGAGATGAAACTTGCTGTAGATGAAGAAGAAAATGCTGACAATAACACAAAGGCCAA
TGTCACAAAACCAAAAAGGTGTAGTGGAAGTATCTGCTATGGGACTATTGCTGTGATCGTCTTTTTCTTG
ATTGGATTTATGATTGGCTACTTGGGCTATTGTAAAGGGGTAGAACCAAAAACTGAGTGTGAGAGACTGG
CAGGAACCGAGTCTCCAGTGAGGGAGGAGCCAGGAGAGGACTTCCCTGCAGCACGTCGCTTATATTGGGA
TGACCTGAAGAGAAAGTTGTCGGAGAAACTGGACAGCACAGACTTCACCAGCACCATCAAGCTGCTGAAT
GAAAATTCATATGTCCCTCGTGAGGCTGGATCTCAAAAAGATGAAAATCTTGCGTTGTATGTTGAAAATC
AATTTCGTGAATTTAAACTCAGCAAAGTCTGGCGTGATCAACATTTTGTTAAGATTCAGGTCAAAGACAG
CGCTCAAAACTCGGTGATCATAGTTGATAAGAACGGTAGACTTGTTTACCTGGTGGAGAATCCTGGGGGT
TATGTGGCGTATAGTAAGGCTGCAACAGTTACTGGTAAACTGGTCCATGCTAATTTTGGTACTAAAAAAG
ATTTTGAGGATTTATACACTCCTGTGAATGGATCTATAGTGATTGTCAGAGCAGGGAAAATCACCTTTGC
AGAAAAGGTTGCAAATGCTGAAAGCTTAAATGCAATTGGTGTGTTGATATACATGGACCAGACTAAATTT
CCCATTGTTAACGCAGAACTTTCATTCTTTGGACATGCTCATCTGGGGACAGGTGACCCTTACACACCTG
GATTCCCTTCCTTCAATCACACTCAGTTTCCACCATCTCGGTCATCAGGATTGCCTAATATACCTGTCCA
GACAATCTCCAGAGCTGCTGCAGAAAAGCTGTTTGGGAATATGGAAGGAGACTGTCCCTCTGACTGGAAA
ACAGACTCTACATGTAGGATGGTAACCTCAGAAAGCAAGAATGTGAAGCTCACTGTGAGCAATGTGCTGA
AAGAGATAAAAATTCTTAACATCTTTGGAGTTATTAAAGGCTTTGTAGAACCAGATCACTATGTTGTAGT
TGGGGCCCAGAGAGATGCATGGGGCCCTGGAGCTGCAAAATCCGGTGTAGGCACAGCTCTCCTATTGAAA
CTTGCCCAGATGTTCTCAGATATGGTCTTAAAAGATGGGTTTCAGCCCAGCAGAAGCATTATCTTTGCCA
GTTGGAGTGCTGGAGACTTTGGATCGGTTGGTGCCACTGAATGGCTAGAGGGATACCTTTCGTCCCTGCA
TTTAAAGGCTTTCACTTATATTAATCTGGATAAAGCGGTTCTTGGTACCAGCAACTTCAAGGTTTCTGCC
AGCCCACTGTTGTATACGCTTATTGAGAAAACAATGCAAAATGTGAAGCATCCGGTTACTGGGCAATTTC
TATATCAGGACAGCAACTGGGCCAGCAAAGTTGAGAAACTCACTTTAGACAATGCTGCTTTCCCTTTCCT
TGCATATTCTGGAATCCCAGCAGTTTCTTTCTGTTTTTGCGAGGACACAGATTATCCTTATTTGGGTACC
ACCATGGACACCTATAAGGAACTGATTGAGAGGATTCCTGAGTTGAACAAAGTGGCACGAGCAGCTGCAG
AGGTCGCTGGTCAGTTCGTGATTAAACTAACCCATGATGTTGAATTGAAC
[444 nt withheld, positions 1871-2314]
GACAATGAGTTTTCAGAATTCGGCTCCACCGGCTCCACCGGCTCCACCGGCGCGGATCCACCGGTCGCCA
CCATGGTGAGCAAGGGCGAGGAGCTGTTCACCGGGGTGGTGCCCATCCTGGTCGAGCTGGACGGCGACGT
AAACGGCCACAAGTTCAGCGTGTCCGGCGAGGGCGAGGGCGATGCCACCTACGGCAAGCTGACCCTGAAG
TTCATCTGCACCACCGGCAAGCTGCCCGTGCCCTGGCCCACCCTCGTGACCACCCTGACCTGGGGCGTGC
AGTGCTTCGCCCGCTACCCCGACCACATGAAGCAGCACGACTTCTTCAAGTCCGCCATGCCCGAAGGCTA
CGTCCAGGAGCGCACCATCTTCTTCAAGGACGACGGCAACTACAAGACCCGCGCCGAGGTGAAGTTCGAG
GGCGACACCCTGGTGAACCGCATCGAGCTGAAGGGCATCGACTTCAAGGAGGACGGCAACATCCTGGGGC
ACAAGCTGGAGTACAACGCCATCAGCGACAACGTCTATATCACCGCCGACAAGCAGAAGAACGGCATCAA
GGCCAACTTCAAGATCCGCCACAACATCGAGGACGGCAGCGTGCAGCTCGCCGACCACTACCAGCAGAAC
ACCCCCATCGGCGACGGCCCCGTGCTGCTGCCCGACAACCACTACCTGAGCACCCAGTCCAAGCTGAGCA
AAGACCCCAACGAGAAGCGCGATCACATGGTCCTGCTGGAGTTCGTGACCGCCGCCGGGATCACTCTCGG
CATGGACGAGCTGTACAAGTAAAGCGGCCGCGACTCTAGATCATAATCAGCCATACCACATTG
