>Addgene plasmid #55391 | mCerulean-TFR-20 | addgene partial sequence | sequence record 106296 | CMV-F 5'-CGCAAATGGGCGGTAGGCGTG-3'
AGCAGAGCTGGTTNGTGAACCGTCAGATCCGCTAGCGCTACCGGACTCAGATCTCGAGCGCCACCATGAT
GGATCAAGCTAGATCAGCATTCTCTAACTTGTTTGGTGGAGAACCATTGTCATATACCCGGTTCAGCCTG
GCTCGGCAAGTAGATGGCGATAACAGTCATGTGGAGATGAAACTTGCTGTAGATGAAGAAGAAAATGCTG
ACAATAACACAAAGGCCAATGTCACAAAACCAAAAAGGTGTAGTGGAAGTATCTGCTATGGGACTATTGC
TGTGATCGTCTTTTTCTTGATTGGATTTATGATTGGCTACTTGGGCTATTGTAAAGGGGTAGAACCAAAA
ACTGAGTGTGAGAGACTGGCAGGAACCGAGTCTCCAGTGAGGGAGGAGCCAGGAGAGGACTTCCCTGCAG
CACGTCGCTTATATTGGGATGACCTGAAGAGAAAGTTGTCGGAGAAACTGGACAGCACAGACTTCACCAG
CACCATCAAGCTGCTGAATGAAAATTCATATGTCCCTCGTGAGGCTGGATCTCAAAAAGATGAAAATCTT
GCGTTGTATGTTGAAAATCAATTTCGTGAATTTAAACTCAGCAAAGTCTGGCGTGATCAACATTTTGTTA
AGATTCAGGTCAAAGACAGCGCTCAAAACTCGGTGATCATAGTTGATAAGAACGGTAGACTTGTTTACCT
GGTGGAGAATCCTGGGGGTTATGTGGCGTATAGTAAGGCTGCAACAGTTACTGGTAAACTGGTCCATGCT
AATTTTGGTACTAAAAAAGATTTTGAGGATTTATACACTCCTGTGAATGGATCTATAGTGATTGTCAGAG
CA
